Addgene plasmid #204756: pCPH2A.L-GS3
Purpose: Expression of Cas9 and human H2A.L
Depositing lab: Yuichiro Miyaoka. Depositing organization: Tokyo Metropolitan Institute of Medical Science. Publication: Fusion of histone variants to Cas9 suppresses non-homologous end joining. Kato-Inui T, Takahashi G, Ono T, Miyaoka Y. PLoS One. 2024 May 13;19(5):e0288578. doi: 10.1371/journal.pone.0288578. eCollection 2024. PubMed 38739603.
Backbone
  Vector backbone: pSpCas9(BB)-2A-Puro(PX459)V2.0(#62988)
  Vector type: Mammalian Expression
Growth in bacteria
  Bacterial resistance: Ampicillin, 100 μg/mL
  Growth temperature: 37°C
  Growth strain: DH5alpha
  Copy number: High Copy
Gene/Insert
  Gene/Insert name: H2AL3
  Species: H. sapiens (human)
  Entrez Gene: H2AC6 (a.k.a. H2A/l, H2AFL, HIST1H2AC, dJ221C16.4)
  Cloning method: Gibson Cloning
Terms and licenses: Academic/Nonprofit Terms; Industry Terms: Not Available to Industry
How to cite: pCPH2A.L-GS3 was a gift from Yuichiro Miyaoka (Addgene plasmid # 204756 ; http://n2t.net/addgene:204756 ; RRID:Addgene_204756)
