[The description below was written by a language model from this plasmid's Addgene catalogue record and pLannotate feature annotations shown in this document.]
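Description:
pCPH2A.L-GS3 is a mammalian expression plasmid derived from pSpCas9(BB)-2A-Puro (PX459) V2.0, built to express Streptococcus pyogenes Cas9 together with the human histone H2A.L (the catalogue lists the insert as H2AL3, linked to the H2AC6 gene, also known as H2AFL or HIST1H2AC). It is maintained in E. coli as a high-copy plasmid through a ColE1/pUC-type origin and selected with ampicillin via the β-lactamase gene. An f1 phage origin and a single AAV2 ITR-like repeat are also annotated, along with short fragments called as bom and rop.

The payload is one transcription unit driven by a CMV enhancer, chicken β-actin promoter and hybrid intron. The annotated H2AC6 coding sequence lies immediately upstream of Cas9, separated by a short unannotated gap, which suggests a fusion of the histone to the N-terminus of Cas9. The "GS3" in the name may refer to a glycine-serine linker in that gap, but the record does not say so. Cas9 (annotated as contiguous N- and C-terminal portions) is followed by a nucleoplasmin bipartite nuclear localization signal, then a puromycin N-acetyltransferase gene and a bGH polyadenylation signal. The backbone name indicates that a 2A peptide links Cas9 and the puromycin marker, allowing selection of transfected cells, although the 2A element itself is not annotated. No U6 promoter or guide RNA scaffold appears in the feature table, even though the parent vector normally carries them, so guide RNA may need to be supplied separately.

The associated publication concerns fusing histone variants to Cas9 to suppress non-homologous end joining, so this construct is intended for genome-editing experiments that examine how the fusion shifts repair outcomes.
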