Features (pLannotate 1.2.2; 17 found; start..end, strand, type, name):
     12..297     +  enhancer       CMV enhancer: human cytomegalovirus immediate early enhancer; contains an 18-bp deletion relative to the standard CMV enhancer
    299..576     +  promoter       chicken β-actin promoter: No description available
    577..804     +  intron         hybrid intron: hybrid between chicken β-actin (CBA) and minute virus of mice (MMV) introns (Gray et al., 2011)
    942..1328    +  CDS            H2AC6: H2A1C_HUMAN - Also known as H2AFL, HIST1H2AC Experimental evidence at protein level: Swiss-Prot protein existence level 1. Core component of nucleosome. Nucleosomes wrap and compact DNA into chromatin, limiting DNA accessibility to the cellular machineries which require DNA as a template. Histones thereby play a central role in transcription regulation, DNA repair, DNA replication and chromosomal stability. DNA accessibility is regulated via a complex set of post-translational modifications of histones, also called histone code, and nucleosome remodeling. From Homo sapiens (Human).
   1374..2975    +  CDS            Cas9(N): N-terminal portion of Streptococcus pyogenes Cas9 (Zetsche et al., 2015)
   2976..5474    +  CDS            Cas9(C): C-terminal portion of Streptococcus pyogenes Cas9 (Zetsche et al., 2015)
   5475..5522    +  CDS            nucleoplasmin NLS: bipartite nuclear localization signal from nucleoplasmin
   5592..6191    +  CDS            PuroR (fragment): puromycin N-acetyltransferase; pac from Streptomyces; confers resistance to puromycin
   6225..6336    +  polyA_signal   bGH poly(A) signal: bovine growth hormone polyadenylation signal
   6441..6581    +  repeat_region  AAV2 ITR: inverted terminal repeat of adeno-associated virus serotype 2 inverted
   6586..6637    -  misc_feature   bom (fragment): basis of mobility region from pBR322
   6656..7111    +  rep_origin     f1 ori (sequence partly withheld): f1 bacteriophage origin of replication; arrow indicates direction of (+) strand synthesis
   7112..7161    -  misc_feature   bom (fragment): basis of mobility region from pBR322
   7263..7298    -  CDS            rop (fragment): Rop protein, which maintains plasmids at low copy number; rop
   7393..7497    +  promoter       AmpR promoter: bla
   7498..8358    +  CDS            AmpR: β-lactamase; bla; confers resistance to ampicillin, carbenicillin, and related antibiotics
   8529..9117    +  rep_origin     ori: high-copy-number ColE1/pMB1/pBR322/pUC origin of replication
>Addgene plasmid #204756 | pCPH2A.L-GS3 | addgene full sequence | sequence record 407626 | Addgene NGS Result
CTAGAGGTACCCGTTACATAACTTACGGTAAATGGCCCGCCTGGCTGACCGCCCAACGACCCCCGCCCAT
TGACGTCAATAGTAACGCCAATAGGGACTTTCCATTGACGTCAATGGGTGGAGTATTTACGGTAAACTGC
CCACTTGGCAGTACATCAAGTGTATCATATGCCAAGTACGCCCCCTATTGACGTCAATGACGGTAAATGG
CCCGCCTGGCATTGTGCCCAGTACATGACCTTATGGGACTTTCCTACTTGGCAGTACATCTACGTATTAG
TCATCGCTATTACCATGGTCGAGGTGAGCCCCACGTTCTGCTTCACTCTCCCCATCTCCCCCCCCTCCCC
ACCCCCAATTTTGTATTTATTTATTTTTTAATTATTTTGTGCAGCGATGGGGGCGGGGGGGGGGGGGGGG
CGCGCGCCAGGCGGGGCGGGGCGGGGCGAGGGGCGGGGCGGGGCGAGGCGGAGAGGTGCGGCGGCAGCCA
ATCAGAGCGGCGCGCTCCGAAAGTTTCCTTTTATGGCGAGGCGGCGGCGGCGGCGGCCCTATAAAAAGCG
AAGCGCGCGGCGGGCGGGAGTCGCTGCGCGCTGCCTTCGCCCCGTGCCCCGCTCCGCCGCCGCCTCGCGC
CGCCCGCCCCGGCTCTGACTGACCGCGTTACTCCCACAGGTGAGCGGGCGGGACGGCCCTTCTCCTCCGG
GCTGTAATTAGCTGAGCAAGAGGTAAGGGTTTAAGGGATGGTTGGTTGGTGGGGTATTAATGTTTAATTA
CCTGGAGCACCTGCCTGAAATCACTTTTTTTCAGGTTGGACCGGTGCCACCATGGACTATAAGGACCACG
ACGGAGACTACAAGGATCATGATATTGATTACAAAGACGATGACGATAAGATGGCCCCAAAGAAGAAGCG
GAAGGTCGGGATCCACGGAGTCCCTGCAGCCTCGGGACGCGGCAAGCAGGGAGGCAAAGCTCGCGCCAAA
GCCAAGAGCCGCTCTTCTCGTGCCGGTCTCCAGTTCCCCGTGGGCCGAGTGCACCGACTGCTCCGCAAGG
GCAACTATGCTGAGCGGGTCGGGGCCGGCGCGCCGGTGTACCTGGCGGCGGTGCTGGAGTACCTGACTGC
CGAGATCCTGGAGCTGGCGGGCAACGCCGCCCGCGACAACAAGAAGACCCGCATTATCCCGCGCCACTTG
CAGCTGGCCATCCGCAACGACGAGGAGCTCAACAAGCTGCTGGGCAGAGTAACCATCGCTCAGGGTGGTG
TCCTGCCCAACATCCAGGCTGTGCTACTGCCCAAGAAGACCGAGAGTCACCACAAGGCCAAAGGCAAAGG
TGGCGGTGGATCCGGTGGCGGTGGAAGTGGTGGCGGTGGATCTGACAAGAAGTACAGCATCGGCCTGGAC
ATCGGCACCAACTCTGTGGGCTGGGCCGTGATCACCGACGAGTACAAGGTGCCCAGCAAGAAATTCAAGG
TGCTGGGCAACACCGACCGGCACAGCATCAAGAAGAACCTGATCGGAGCCCTGCTGTTCGACAGCGGCGA
AACAGCCGAGGCCACCCGGCTGAAGAGAACCGCCAGAAGAAGATACACCAGACGGAAGAACCGGATCTGC
TATCTGCAAGAGATCTTCAGCAACGAGATGGCCAAGGTGGACGACAGCTTCTTCCACAGACTGGAAGAGT
CCTTCCTGGTGGAAGAGGATAAGAAGCACGAGCGGCACCCCATCTTCGGCAACATCGTGGACGAGGTGGC
CTACCACGAGAAGTACCCCACCATCTACCACCTGAGAAAGAAACTGGTGGACAGCACCGACAAGGCCGAC
CTGCGGCTGATCTATCTGGCCCTGGCCCACATGATCAAGTTCCGGGGCCACTTCCTGATCGAGGGCGACC
TGAACCCCGACAACAGCGACGTGGACAAGCTGTTCATCCAGCTGGTGCAGACCTACAACCAGCTGTTCGA
GGAAAACCCCATCAACGCCAGCGGCGTGGACGCCAAGGCCATCCTGTCTGCCAGACTGAGCAAGAGCAGA
CGGCTGGAAAATCTGATCGCCCAGCTGCCCGGCGAGAAGAAGAATGGCCTGTTCGGAAACCTGATTGCCC
TGAGCCTGGGCCTGACCCCCAACTTCAAGAGCAACTTCGACCTGGCCGAGGATGCCAAACTGCAGCTGAG
CAAGGACACCTACGACGACGACCTGGACAACCTGCTGGCCCAGATCGGCGACCAGTACGCCGACCTGTTT
CTGGCCGCCAAGAACCTGTCCGACGCCATCCTGCTGAGCGACATCCTGAGAGTGAACACCGAGATCACCA
AGGCCCCCCTGAGCGCCTCTATGATCAAGAGATACGACGAGCACCACCAGGACCTGACCCTGCTGAAAGC
TCTCGTGCGGCAGCAGCTGCCTGAGAAGTACAAAGAGATTTTCTTCGACCAGAGCAAGAACGGCTACGCC
GGCTACATTGACGGCGGAGCCAGCCAGGAAGAGTTCTACAAGTTCATCAAGCCCATCCTGGAAAAGATGG
ACGGCACCGAGGAACTGCTCGTGAAGCTGAACAGAGAGGACCTGCTGCGGAAGCAGCGGACCTTCGACAA
CGGCAGCATCCCCCACCAGATCCACCTGGGAGAGCTGCACGCCATTCTGCGGCGGCAGGAAGATTTTTAC
CCATTCCTGAAGGACAACCGGGAAAAGATCGAGAAGATCCTGACCTTCCGCATCCCCTACTACGTGGGCC
CTCTGGCCAGGGGAAACAGCAGATTCGCCTGGATGACCAGAAAGAGCGAGGAAACCATCACCCCCTGGAA
CTTCGAGGAAGTGGTGGACAAGGGCGCTTCCGCCCAGAGCTTCATCGAGCGGATGACCAACTTCGATAAG
AACCTGCCCAACGAGAAGGTGCTGCCCAAGCACAGCCTGCTGTACGAGTACTTCACCGTGTATAACGAGC
TGACCAAAGTGAAATACGTGACCGAGGGAATGAGAAAGCCCGCCTTCCTGAGCGGCGAGCAGAAAAAGGC
CATCGTGGACCTGCTGTTCAAGACCAACCGGAAAGTGACCGTGAAGCAGCTGAAAGAGGACTACTTCAAG
AAAATCGAGTGCTTCGACTCCGTGGAAATCTCCGGCGTGGAAGATCGGTTCAACGCCTCCCTGGGCACAT
ACCACGATCTGCTGAAAATTATCAAGGACAAGGACTTCCTGGACAATGAGGAAAACGAGGACATTCTGGA
AGATATCGTGCTGACCCTGACACTGTTTGAGGACAGAGAGATGATCGAGGAACGGCTGAAAACCTATGCC
CACCTGTTCGACGACAAAGTGATGAAGCAGCTGAAGCGGCGGAGATACACCGGCTGGGGCAGGCTGAGCC
GGAAGCTGATCAACGGCATCCGGGACAAGCAGTCCGGCAAGACAATCCTGGATTTCCTGAAGTCCGACGG
CTTCGCCAACAGAAACTTCATGCAGCTGATCCACGACGACAGCCTGACCTTTAAAGAGGACATCCAGAAA
GCCCAGGTGTCCGGCCAGGGCGATAGCCTGCACGAGCACATTGCCAATCTGGCCGGCAGCCCCGCCATTA
AGAAGGGCATCCTGCAGACAGTGAAGGTGGTGGACGAGCTCGTGAAAGTGATGGGCCGGCACAAGCCCGA
GAACATCGTGATCGAAATGGCCAGAGAGAACCAGACCACCCAGAAGGGACAGAAGAACAGCCGCGAGAGA
ATGAAGCGGATCGAAGAGGGCATCAAAGAGCTGGGCAGCCAGATCCTGAAAGAACACCCCGTGGAAAACA
CCCAGCTGCAGAACGAGAAGCTGTACCTGTACTACCTGCAGAATGGGCGGGATATGTACGTGGACCAGGA
ACTGGACATCAACCGGCTGTCCGACTACGATGTGGACCATATCGTGCCTCAGAGCTTTCTGAAGGACGAC
TCCATCGACAACAAGGTGCTGACCAGAAGCGACAAGAACCGGGGCAAGAGCGACAACGTGCCCTCCGAAG
AGGTCGTGAAGAAGATGAAGAACTACTGGCGGCAGCTGCTGAACGCCAAGCTGATTACCCAGAGAAAGTT
CGACAATCTGACCAAGGCCGAGAGAGGCGGCCTGAGCGAACTGGATAAGGCCGGCTTCATCAAGAGACAG
CTGGTGGAAACCCGGCAGATCACAAAGCACGTGGCACAGATCCTGGACTCCCGGATGAACACTAAGTACG
ACGAGAATGACAAGCTGATCCGGGAAGTGAAAGTGATCACCCTGAAGTCCAAGCTGGTGTCCGATTTCCG
GAAGGATTTCCAGTTTTACAAAGTGCGCGAGATCAACAACTACCACCACGCCCACGACGCCTACCTGAAC
GCCGTCGTGGGAACCGCCCTGATCAAAAAGTACCCTAAGCTGGAAAGCGAGTTCGTGTACGGCGACTACA
AGGTGTACGACGTGCGGAAGATGATCGCCAAGAGCGAGCAGGAAATCGGCAAGGCTACCGCCAAGTACTT
CTTCTACAGCAACATCATGAACTTTTTCAAGACCGAGATTACCCTGGCCAACGGCGAGATCCGGAAGCGG
CCTCTGATCGAGACAAACGGCGAAACCGGGGAGATCGTGTGGGATAAGGGCCGGGATTTTGCCACCGTGC
GGAAAGTGCTGAGCATGCCCCAAGTGAATATCGTGAAAAAGACCGAGGTGCAGACAGGCGGCTTCAGCAA
AGAGTCTATCCTGCCCAAGAGGAACAGCGATAAGCTGATCGCCAGAAAGAAGGACTGGGACCCTAAGAAG
TACGGCGGCTTCGACAGCCCCACCGTGGCCTATTCTGTGCTGGTGGTGGCCAAAGTGGAAAAGGGCAAGT
CCAAGAAACTGAAGAGTGTGAAAGAGCTGCTGGGGATCACCATCATGGAAAGAAGCAGCTTCGAGAAGAA
TCCCATCGACTTTCTGGAAGCCAAGGGCTACAAAGAAGTGAAAAAGGACCTGATCATCAAGCTGCCTAAG
TACTCCCTGTTCGAGCTGGAAAACGGCCGGAAGAGAATGCTGGCCTCTGCCGGCGAACTGCAGAAGGGAA
ACGAACTGGCCCTGCCCTCCAAATATGTGAACTTCCTGTACCTGGCCAGCCACTATGAGAAGCTGAAGGG
CTCCCCCGAGGATAATGAGCAGAAACAGCTGTTTGTGGAACAGCACAAGCACTACCTGGACGAGATCATC
GAGCAGATCAGCGAGTTCTCCAAGAGAGTGATCCTGGCCGACGCTAATCTGGACAAAGTGCTGTCCGCCT
ACAACAAGCACCGGGATAAGCCCATCAGAGAGCAGGCCGAGAATATCATCCACCTGTTTACCCTGACCAA
TCTGGGAGCCCCTGCCGCCTTCAAGTACTTTGACACCACCATCGACCGGAAGAGGTACACCAGCACCAAA
GAGGTGCTGGACGCCACCCTGATCCACCAGAGCATCACCGGCCTGTACGAGACACGGATCGACCTGTCTC
AGCTGGGAGGCGACAAAAGGCCGGCGGCCACGAAAAAGGCCGGCCAGGCAAAAAAGAAAAAGGAATTCGG
CAGTGGAGAGGGCAGAGGAAGTCTGCTAACATGCGGTGACGTCGAGGAGAATCCTGGCCCAATGACCGAG
TACAAGCCCACGGTGCGCCTCGCCACCCGCGACGACGTCCCCAGGGCCGTACGCACCCTCGCCGCCGCGT
TCGCCGACTACCCCGCCACGCGCCACACCGTCGATCCGGACCGCCACATCGAGCGGGTCACCGAGCTGCA
AGAACTCTTCCTCACGCGCGTCGGGCTCGACATCGGCAAGGTGTGGGTCGCGGACGACGGCGCCGCGGTG
GCGGTCTGGACCACGCCGGAGAGCGTCGAAGCGGGGGCGGTGTTCGCCGAGATCGGCCCGCGCATGGCCG
AGTTGAGCGGTTCCCGGCTGGCCGCGCAGCAACAGATGGAAGGCCTCCTGGCGCCGCACCGGCCCAAGGA
GCCCGCGTGGTTCCTGGCCACCGTCGGAGTCTCGCCCGACCACCAGGGCAAGGGTCTGGGCAGCGCCGTC
GTGCTCCCCGGAGTGGAGGCGGCCGAGCGCGCCGGGGTGCCCGCCTTCCTGGAGACCTCCGCGCCCCGCA
ACCTCCCCTTCTACGAGCGGCTCGGCTTCACCGTCACCGCCGACGTCGAGGTGCCCGAAGGACCGCGCAC
CTGGTGCATGACCCGCAAGCCCGGTGCCTGAGAATTCTAACTAGAGCTCGCTGATCAGCCTCGACTGTGC
CTTCTAGTTGCCAGCCATCTGTTGTTTGCCCCTCCCCCGTGCCTTCCTTGACCCTGGAAGGTGCCACTCC
CACTGTCCTTTCCTAATAAAATGAGGAAATTGCATCGCATTGTCTGAGTAGGTGTCATTCTATTCTGGGG
GGTGGGGTGGGGCAGGACAGCAAGGGGGAGGATTGGGAAGAGAATAGCAGGCATGCTGGGGAGCGGCCGC
AGGAACCCCTAGTGATGGAGTTGGCCACTCCCTCTCTGCGCGCTCGCTCGCTCACTGAGGCCGGGCGACC
AAAGGTCGCCCGACGCCCGGGCTTTGCCCGGGCGGCCTCAGTGAGCGAGCGAGCGCGCAGCTGCCTGCAG
GGGCGCCTGATGCGGTATTTTCTCCTTACGCATCTGTGCGGTATTTCACACCGCATA
[95 nt withheld, positions 6638-6732]
T
[46 nt withheld, positions 6734-6779]
C
[141 nt withheld, positions 6781-6921]
CCTTTGACGTTGGAGTCCACGTTCTTT
[37 nt withheld, positions 6949-6985]
ACTCTATCTCGGGCTATTCTTTTGATTTATAAGGGATTTTGCCGATTTCGGTCTATTGGTTAAAAAATGA
GCTGATTTAACAAAAATTTAACGCGAATTTTAACAAAATATTAACGTTTACAATTTTATGGTGCACTCTC
AGTACAATCTGCTCTGATGCCGCATAGTTAAGCCAGCCCCGACACCCGCCAACACCCGCTGACGCGCCCT
GACGGGCTTGTCTGCTCCCGGCATCCGCTTACAGACAAGCTGTGACCGTCTCCGGGAGCTGCATGTGTCA
GAGGTTTTCACCGTCATCACCGAAACGCGCGAGACGAAAGGGCCTCGTGATACGCCTATTTTTATAGGTT
AATGTCATGATAATAATGGTTTCTTAGACGTCAGGTGGCACTTTTCGGGGAAATGTGCGCGGAACCCCTA
TTTGTTTATTTTTCTAAATACATTCAAATATGTATCCGCTCATGAGACAATAACCCTGATAAATGCTTCA
ATAATATTGAAAAAGGAAGAGTATGAGTATTCAACATTTCCGTGTCGCCCTTATTCCCTTTTTTGCGGCA
TTTTGCCTTCCTGTTTTTGCTCACCCAGAAACGCTGGTGAAAGTAAAAGATGCTGAAGATCAGTTGGGTG
CACGAGTGGGTTACATCGAACTGGATCTCAACAGCGGTAAGATCCTTGAGAGTTTTCGCCCCGAAGAACG
TTTTCCAATGATGAGCACTTTTAAAGTTCTGCTATGTGGCGCGGTATTATCCCGTATTGACGCCGGGCAA
GAGCAACTCGGTCGCCGCATACACTATTCTCAGAATGACTTGGTTGAGTACTCACCAGTCACAGAAAAGC
ATCTTACGGATGGCATGACAGTAAGAGAATTATGCAGTGCTGCCATAACCATGAGTGATAACACTGCGGC
CAACTTACTTCTGACAACGATCGGAGGACCGAAGGAGCTAACCGCTTTTTTGCACAACATGGGGGATCAT
GTAACTCGCCTTGATCGTTGGGAACCGGAGCTGAATGAAGCCATACCAAACGACGAGCGTGACACCACGA
TGCCTGTAGCAATGGCAACAACGTTGCGCAAACTATTAACTGGCGAACTACTTACTCTAGCTTCCCGGCA
ACAATTAATAGACTGGATGGAGGCGGATAAAGTTGCAGGACCACTTCTGCGCTCGGCCCTTCCGGCTGGC
TGGTTTATTGCTGATAAATCTGGAGCCGGTGAGCGTGGAAGCCGCGGTATCATTGCAGCACTGGGGCCAG
ATGGTAAGCCCTCCCGTATCGTAGTTATCTACACGACGGGGAGTCAGGCAACTATGGATGAACGAAATAG
ACAGATCGCTGAGATAGGTGCCTCACTGATTAAGCATTGGTAACTGTCAGACCAAGTTTACTCATATATA
CTTTAGATTGATTTAAAACTTCATTTTTAATTTAAAAGGATCTAGGTGAAGATCCTTTTTGATAATCTCA
TGACCAAAATCCCTTAACGTGAGTTTTCGTTCCACTGAGCGTCAGACCCCGTAGAAAAGATCAAAGGATC
TTCTTGAGATCCTTTTTTTCTGCGCGTAATCTGCTGCTTGCAAACAAAAAAACCACCGCTACCAGCGGTG
GTTTGTTTGCCGGATCAAGAGCTACCAACTCTTTTTCCGAAGGTAACTGGCTTCAGCAGAGCGCAGATAC
CAAATACTGTTCTTCTAGTGTAGCCGTAGTTAGGCCACCACTTCAAGAACTCTGTAGCACCGCCTACATA
CCTCGCTCTGCTAATCCTGTTACCAGTGGCTGCTGCCAGTGGCGATAAGTCGTGTCTTACCGGGTTGGAC
TCAAGACGATAGTTACCGGATAAGGCGCAGCGGTCGGGCTGAACGGGGGGTTCGTGCACACAGCCCAGCT
TGGAGCGAACGACCTACACCGAACTGAGATACCTACAGCGTGAGCTATGAGAAAGCGCCACGCTTCCCGA
AGGGAGAAAGGCGGACAGGTATCCGGTAAGCGGCAGGGTCGGAACAGGAGAGCGCACGAGGGAGCTTCCA
GGGGGAAACGCCTGGTATCTTTATAGTCCTGTCGGGTTTCGCCACCTCTGACTTGAGCGTCGATTTTTGT
GATGCTCGTCAGGGGGGCGGAGCCTATGGAAAAACGCCAGCAACGCGGCCTTTTTACGGTTCCTGGCCTT
TTGCTGGCCTTTTGCTCACATG
